>Addgene plasmid #111646 | ACS_4 | depositor full sequence | sequence record 209862 | ACS_4 sequence 7323 bps
TGGCGAATGGG
[124 nt withheld, positions 12-135]
C
[91 nt withheld, positions 137-227]
A
[49 nt withheld, positions 229-277]
CCTTTGACGTTGGAGTCCACGTTCTTT
[37 nt withheld, positions 305-341]
ACCCTATCTCGGTCTATTCTTTTGATTTATAAGGGATTTTGCCGATTTCGGCCTATTGGTTAAAAAATGA
GCTGATTTAACAAAAATTTAACGCGAATTTTAACAAAATATTAACGTTTACAATTTCAGGTGGCACTTTT
CGGGGAAATGTGCGCGGAACCCCTATTTGTTTATTTTTCTAAATACATTCAAATATGTATCCGCTCATGA
GACAATAACCCTGATAAATGCTTCAATAATATTGAAAAAGGAAGAGTATGAGTATTCAACATTTCCGTGT
CGCCCTTATTCCCTTTTTTGCGGCATTTTGCCTTCCTGTTTTTGCTCACCCAGAAACGCTGGTGAAAGTA
AAAGATGCTGAAGATCAGTTGGGTGCACGAGTGGGTTACATCGAACTGGATCTCAACAGCGGTAAGATCC
TTGAGAGTTTTCGCCCCGAAGAACGTTTTCCAATGATGAGCACTTTTAAAGTTCTGCTATGTGGCGCGGT
ATTATCCCGTATTGACGCCGGGCAAGAGCAACTCGGTCGCCGCATACACTATTCTCAGAATGACTTGGTT
GAGTACTCACCAGTCACAGAAAAGCATCTTACGGATGGCATGACAGTAAGAGAATTATGCAGTGCTGCCA
TAACCATGAGTGATAACACTGCGGCCAACTTACTTCTGACAACGATCGGAGGACCGAAGGAGCTAACCGC
TTTTTTGCACAACATGGGGGATCATGTAACTCGCCTTGATCGTTGGGAACCGGAGCTGAATGAAGCCATA
CCAAACGACGAGCGTGACACCACGATGCCTGCAGCAATGGCAACAACGTTGCGCAAACTATTAACTGGCG
AACTACTTACTCTAGCTTCCCGGCAACAATTAATAGACTGGATGGAGGCGGATAAAGTTGCAGGACCACT
TCTGCGCTCGGCCCTTCCGGCTGGCTGGTTTATTGCTGATAAATCTGGAGCCGGTGAGCGTGGGTCTCGC
GGTATCATTGCAGCACTGGGGCCAGATGGTAAGCCCTCCCGTATCGTAGTTATCTACACGACGGGGAGTC
AGGCAACTATGGATGAACGAAATAGACAGATCGCTGAGATAGGTGCCTCACTGATTAAGCATTGGTAACT
GTCAGACCAAGTTTACTCATATATACTTTAGATTGATTTAAAACTTCATTTTTAATTTAAAAGGATCTAG
GTGAAGATCCTTTTTGATAATCTCATGACCAAAATCCCTTAACGTGAGTTTTCGTTCCACTGAGCGTCAG
ACCCCGTAGAAAAGATCAAAGGATCTTCTTGAGATCCTTTTTTTCTGCGCGTAATCTGCTGCTTGCAAAC
AAAAAAACCACCGCTACCAGCGGTGGTTTGTTTGCCGGATCAAGAGCTACCAACTCTTTTTCCGAAGGTA
ACTGGCTTCAGCAGAGCGCAGATACCAAATACTGTCCTTCTAGTGTAGCCGTAGTTAGGCCACCACTTCA
AGAACTCTGTAGCACCGCCTACATACCTCGCTCTGCTAATCCTGTTACCAGTGGCTGCTGCCAGTGGCGA
TAAGTCGTGTCTTACCGGGTTGGACTCAAGACGATAGTTACCGGATAAGGCGCAGCGGTCGGGCTGAACG
GGGGGTTCGTGCACACAGCCCAGCTTGGAGCGAACGACCTACACCGAACTGAGATACCTACAGCGTGAGC
TATGAGAAAGCGCCACGCTTCCCGAAGGGAGAAAGGCGGACAGGTATCCGGTAAGCGGCAGGGTCGGAAC
AGGAGAGCGCACGAGGGAGCTTCCAGGGGGAAACGCCTGGTATCTTTATAGTCCTGTCGGGTTTCGCCAC
CTCTGACTTGAGCGTCGATTTTTGTGATGCTCGTCAGGGGGGCGGAGCCTATGGAAAAACGCCAGCAACG
CGGCCTTTTTACGGTTCCTGGCCTTTTGCTGGCCTTTTGCTCACATGTTCTTTCCTGCGTTATCCCCTGA
TTCTGTGGATAACCGTATTACCGCCTTTGAGTGAGCTGATACCGCTCGCCGCAGCCGAACGACCGAGCGC
AGCGAGTCAGTGAGCGAGGAAGCGGAAGAGCGCCTGATGCGGTATTTTCTCCTTACGCATCTGTGCGGTA
TTTCACACCGCATATATGGTGCACTCTCAGTACAATCTGCTCTGATGCCGCATAGTTAAGCCAGTATACA
CTCCGCTATCGCTACGTGACTGGGTCATGGCTGCGCCCCGACACCCGCCAACACCCGCTGACGCGCCCTG
ACGGGCTTGTCTGCTCCCGGCATCCGCTTACAGACAAGCTGTGACCGTCTCCGGGAGCTGCATGTGTCAG
AGGTTTTCACCGTCATCACCGAAACGCGCGAGGCAGCTGCGGTAAAGCTCATCAGCGTGGTCGTGAAGCG
ATTCACAGATGTCTGCCTGTTCATCCGCGTCCAGCTCGTTGAGTTTCTCCAGAAGCGTTAATGTCTGGCT
TCTGATAAAGCGGGCCATGTTAAGGGCGGTTTTTTCCTGTTTGGTCACTGATGCCTCCGTGTAAGGGGGA
TTTCTGTTCATGGGGGTAATGATACCGATGAAACGAGAGAGGATGCTCACGATACGGGTTACTGATGATG
AACATGCCCGGTTACTGGAACGTTGTGAGGGTAAACAACTGGCGGTATGGATGCGGCGGGACCAGAGAAA
AATCACTCAGGGTCAATGCCAGCGCTTCGTTAATACAGATGTAGGTGTTCCACAGGGTAGCCAGCAGCAT
CCTGCGATGCAGATCCGGAACATAATGGTGCAGGGCGCTGACTTCCGCGTTTCCAGACTTTACGAAACAC
GGAAACCGAAGACCATTCATGTTGTTGCTCAGGTCGCAGACGTTTTGCAGCAGCAGTCGCTTCACGTTCG
CTCGCGTATCGGTGATTCATTCTGCTAACCAGTAAGGCAACCCCGCCAGCCTAGCCGGGTCCTCAACGAC
AGGAGCACGATCATGCGCACCCGTGGGGCCGCCATGCCGGCGATAATGGCCTGCTTCTCGCCGAAACGTT
TGGTGGCGGGACCAGTGACGAAGGCTTGAGCGAGGGCGTGCAAGATTCCGAATACCGCAAGCGACAGGCC
GATCATCGTCGCGCTCCAGCGAAAGCGGTCCTCGCCGAAAATGACCCAGAGCGCTGCCGGCACCTGTCCT
ACGAGTTGCATGATAAAGAAGACAGTCATAAGTGCGGCGACGATAGTCATGCCCCGCGCCCACCGGAAGG
AGCTGACTGGGTTGAAGGCTCTCAAGGGCATCGGTCGAGATCCCGGTGCCTAATGAGTGAGCTAACTTAC
ATTAATTGCGTTGCGCTCACTGCCCGCTTTCCAGTCGGGAAACCTGTCGTGCCAGCTGCATTAATGAATC
GGCCAACGCGCGGGGAGAGGCGGTTTGCGTATTGGGCGCCAGGGTGGTTTTTCTTTTCACCAGTGAGACG
GGCAACAGCTGATTGCCCTTCACCGCCTGGCCCTGAGAGAGTTGCAGCAAGCGGTCCACGCTGGTTTGCC
CCAGCAGGCGAAAATCCTGTTTGATGGTGGTTAACGGCGGGATATAACATGAGCTGTCTTCGGTATCGTC
GTATCCCACTACCGAGATATCCGCACCAACGCGCAGCCCGGACTCGGTAATGGCGCGCATTGCGCCCAGC
GCCATCTGATCGTTGGCAACCAGCATCGCAGTGGGAACGATGCCCTCATTCAGCATTTGCATGGTTTGTT
GAAAACCGGACATGGCACTCCAGTCGCCTTCCCGTTCCGCTATCGGCTGAATTTGATTGCGAGTGAGATA
TTTATGCCAGCCAGCCAGACGCAGACGCGCCGAGACAGAACTTAATGGGCCCGCTAACAGCGCGATTTGC
TGGTGACCCAATGCGACCAGATGCTCCACGCCCAGTCGCGTACCGTCTTCATGGGAGAAAATAATACTGT
TGATGGGTGTCTGGTCAGAGACATCAAGAAATAACGCCGGAACATTAGTGCAGGCAGCTTCCACAGCAAT
GGCATCCTGGTCATCCAGCGGATAGTTAATGATCAGCCCACTGACGCGTTGCGCGAGAAGATTGTGCACC
GCCGCTTTACAGGCTTCGACGCCGCTTCGTTCTACCATCGACACCACCACGCTGGCACCCAGTTGATCGG
CGCGAGATTTAATCGCCGCGACAATTTGCGACGGCGCGTGCAGGGCCAGACTGGAGGTGGCAACGCCAAT
CAGCAACGACTGTTTGCCCGCCAGTTGTTGTGCCACGCGGTTGGGAATGTAATTCAGCTCCGCCATCGCC
GCTTCCACTTTTTCCCGCGTTTTCGCAGAAACGTGGCTGGCCTGGTTCACCACGCGGGAAACGGTCTGAT
AAGAGACACCGGCATACTCTGCGACATCGTATAACGTTACTGGTTTCACATTCACCACCCTGAATTGACT
CTCTTCCGGGCGCTATCATGCCATACCGCGAAAGGTTTTGCGCCATTCGATGGTGTCCGGGATCTCGACG
CTCTCCCTTATGCGACTCCTGCATTAGGAAGCAGCCCAGTAGTAGGTTGAGGCCGTTGAGCACCGCCGCC
GCAAGGAATGGTGCATGCAAGGAGATGGCGCCCAACAGTCCCCCGGCCACGGGGCCTGCCACCATACCCA
CGCCGAAACAAGCGCTCATGAGCCCGAAGTGGCGAGCCCGATCTTCCCCATCGGTGATGTCGGCGATATA
GGCGCCAGCAACCGCACCTGTGGCGCCGGTGATGCCGGCCACGATGCGTCCGGCGTAGAGGATCGAGATC
TCGATCCCGCGAAATTAATACGACTCACTATAGGGGAATTGTGAGCGGATAACAATTCCCCTCTAGAAAT
AATTTTGTTTAACTTTAAGAAGGAGATATACATATGTCTCAGACCCACAAACACCCGGTTCCGCCGAACA
TCGCGGCGAACGCGTGGATCAACCCGGAACAGTACGAAGCGATGTACAAACAGTCTATCAACGACCCGGA
CACCTTCTGGCGTGAACAGGGTAAAATCCTGGACTGGATCAAACCGTACACCCGTGTTAAAAACACCTCT
TTCGAACCGGGTAACGTTTCTATCCGTTGGTACGAAGACGGTACCCTGAACCTGGCGTACAACTGCCTGG
ACCGTCACCTGGAAGAACGTGGTGACCAGACCGCGATCATCTGGGAAGGTGACGACCCGTCTGAATCTCG
TCACATCACCTACCGTGAACTGCACCGTGACGTTTGCCGTTTCGCGAACGTTCTGAAAGCGCTGGGTATC
AAAAAAGGTGACGTTGTTGCGATCTACATGCCGATGGTTCCGGAAGCGGCGGTTGCGATGCTGGCGTGCG
CGCGTATCGGTGCGATCCACTCTGTTATCTTCGGTGGTTTCTCTCCGGAAGCGGTTGCGGGTCGTATCAT
CGACTCTAACTCTCGTCTGGTTATCACCGCGGACGAAGGTGTTCGTGCGGGTCGTTCTATCCCGCTGAAA
AAGAACGTTGACGAAGCGCTGAAAAACCCGAACGTTACCTCTGTTGAACACGTTATCGTTTTCAAACGTA
CCGGTGGTGACATCGACTGGCAGGAAGGTCGTGACCTGTGGTGGCGTGACCTGATCGAAAAAGCGTCTCC
GGAACACCAGCCGGAACCGATGAACGCGGAAGACCCGCTGTTCATCCTGTACACCTCTGGTTCTACCGGT
AAACCGAAAGGTGTTCTGCACACCACCGGTGGTTACCTGGTTTACGCGGCGACCACCTTCAAATACGTTT
TCGACTACCACCCGGGTGACATCTACTGGTGCACCGCGGACGTTGGTTGGGCGGTGGGTCACACCTATCT
GCTGTACGGTCCGCTGGCGTGCGGTGCGACCACCCTGATGTTCGAAGGTGTTCCGAACTGGCCGACCCCG
TCTCGTATGGCGCAGGTTGTTGACAAACACCAGGTTAACATCCTGTTTACCGCGCCGACCGCGATCCGTG
CGCTGATGGCGGAAGGTGACAAAGCGATCGAAGGTACCGACCGTTCTTCTCTGCGTATCCTGGGTTCTAC
CGGTGAACCGATCAACCCGGAAGCGTGGGAATGGTACTGGAAAAAAATCGGTAACGAACGTTGCCCGGTT
GTTGACACCTGGTGGCAGACCGAAACCGGTGGTGCGATGATCACCCCGCTGCCGGGTGCGATCGAACTGA
AACCGGGTTCTGCGACCCGTCCGTTCTTCGGTGTTCAGCCGGCGCTGGTTGACAACGAAGGTAACCCGCA
GGAAGGTGCGACCGAAGGTAACCTGGTTATCACCGACTCTTGGCCGGGTCAGGCGCGTACCCTGTACGGT
GACCACGAACGTTTCGAACAGACCTACTTCTCTACCTTCAAAGGTATGTACTTCTCTGGTGACGGTGCGC
GTCGTGACGAAGACGGTTACTACTGGATCACCGGTCGTGTTGACGACGTTCTGAACGTTTCTGGTCACCG
TCTGGGTACCGCGGAAATCGAATCTGCGCTGGTTGCGCACCCGAAAATCGCGGAAGCGGCGGTTGTTGGT
ATCCCGCACGACATCAAAGGTCAGGCGATCTACGCGTACGTTACCCTGAACCACGGTGAAGAACCGTCTC
CGGAACTGTACAAAGAAGTTCGTAACTGGGTTCGTAAAGAAATCGGTCCGCTGGCGACCCCGGACGTTCT
GCACTGGACCGACGGTCTGCCGAAAACCCGTTCTGGTAAAATCATGCGTCGTATCCTGCGTAAAATCGCG
GCGGGTGACACCTCTAACCTGGGTGACACCTCTACCCTGGCGGACCCGTCTGTTGTTGACAAACTGATCG
AAGAAAAACAGGCGATCGCGATGCCGTCTCTCGAGCACCACCACCACCACCACTGAGATCCGGCTGCTAA
CAAAGCCCGAAAGGAAGCTGAGTTGGCTGCTGCCACCGCTGAGCAATAACTAGCATAACCCCTTGGGGCC
TCTAAACGGGTCTTGAGGGGTTTTTTGCTGAAAGGAGGAACTATATCCGGAT
Features (pLannotate 1.2.2; 19 found; start..end, strand, type, name):
     12..467     +  rep_origin     f1 ori (sequence partly withheld): f1 bacteriophage origin of replication; arrow indicates direction of (+) strand synthesis
    494..598     +  promoter       AmpR promoter: bla
    599..1459    +  CDS            AmpR: β-lactamase; bla; confers resistance to ampicillin, carbenicillin, and related antibiotics
   1630..2218    +  rep_origin     ori: high-copy-number ColE1/pMB1/pBR322/pUC origin of replication
   2404..2546    -  misc_feature   bom: basis of mobility region from pBR322
   2648..2839    -  CDS            rop: Rop protein, which maintains plasmids at low copy number; rop
   2856..3236    +  CDS            YPB1_ECOLX: Protein predicted: Swiss-Prot protein existence level 4. From Escherichia coli.
   3308..3599    -  CDS            TcR (fragment): tetracycline efflux protein; tet; confers resistance to tetracycline
   3614..3635    -  protein_bind   CAP binding site: CAP binding activates transcription in the presence of cAMP. E. coli catabolite activator protein
   3648..4730    -  CDS            lacI: lac repressor; lacI; The lac repressor binds to the lac operator to inhibit transcription in E. coli. This inhibition can be relieved by adding lactose or isopropyl-β-D-thiogalactopyranoside (IPTG).
   4731..4808    -  promoter       lacI promoter: lacI
   4816..5095    -  CDS            TcR (fragment): tetracycline efflux protein; tet; confers resistance to tetracycline
   5117..5135    +  promoter       T7 promoter: promoter for bacteriophage T7 RNA polymerase
   5136..5160    +  protein_bind   lac operator: The lac repressor binds to the lac operator to inhibit transcription in E. coli. This inhibition can be relieved by adding lactose or isopropyl-β-D-thiogalactopyranoside (IPTG). lac repressor encoded by lacI
   5175..5197    +  RBS            RBS: efficient ribosome binding site from bacteriophage T7 gene 10 (Olins and Rangwala, 1989)
   5205..7160    +  CDS            acs: ACSA_SALTY - Experimental evidence at protein level: Swiss-Prot protein existence level 1. Enables the cell to use acetate during aerobic growth to generate energy via the TCA cycle, and biosynthetic compounds via the glyoxylate shunt. Acetylates CheY, the response regulator involved in flagellar movement and chemotaxis. From Salmonella typhimurium (strain LT2 / SGSC1412 / ATCC 700720).
   7167..7184    +  CDS            9xHis (fragment): 9xHis affinity tag
   7194..7243    +  CDS            SET1 (fragment): solubility-enhancement tag derived from T7 phage gene 10B
   7251..7298    +  terminator     T7 terminator: transcription terminator for bacteriophage T7 RNA polymerase
