>Addgene plasmid #111646 | ACS_4 | addgene full sequence | sequence record 213487 | Addgene NGS Result
ATGAGCCCGAAGTGGCGAGCCCGATCTTCCCCATCGGTGATGTCGGCGATATAGGCGCCAGCAACCGCAC
CTGTGGCGCCGGTGATGCCGGCCACGATGCGTCCGGCGTAGAGGATCGAGATCTCGATCCCGCGAAATTA
ATACGACTCACTATAGGGGAATTGTGAGCGGATAACAATTCCCCTCTAGAAATAATTTTGTTTAACTTTA
AGAAGGAGATATACATATGTCTCAGACCCACAAACACCCGGTTCCGCCGAACATCGCGGCGAACGCGTGG
ATCAACCCGGAACAGTACGAAGCGATGTACAAACAGTCTATCAACGACCCGGACACCTTCTGGCGTGAAC
AGGGTAAAATCCTGGACTGGATCAAACCGTACACCCGTGTTAAAAACACCTCTTTCGAACCGGGTAACGT
TTCTATCCGTTGGTACGAAGACGGTACCCTGAACCTGGCGTACAACTGCCTGGACCGTCACCTGGAAGAA
CGTGGTGACCAGACCGCGATCATCTGGGAAGGTGACGACCCGTCTGAATCTCGTCACATCACCTACCGTG
AACTGCACCGTGACGTTTGCCGTTTCGCGAACGTTCTGAAAGCGCTGGGTATCAAAAAAGGTGACGTTGT
TGCGATCTACATGCCGATGGTTCCGGAAGCGGCGGTTGCGATGCTGGCGTGCGCGCGTATCGGTGCGATC
CACTCTGTTATCTTCGGTGGTTTCTCTCCGGAAGCGGTTGCGGGTCGTATCATCGACTCTAACTCTCGTC
TGGTTATCACCGCGGACGAAGGTGTTCGTGCGGGTCGTTCTATCCCGCTGAAAAAGAACGTTGACGAAGC
GCTGAAAAACCCGAACGTTACCTCTGTTGAACACGTTATCGTTTTCAAACGTACCGGTGGTGACATCGAC
TGGCAGGAAGGTCGTGACCTGTGGTGGCGTGACCTGATCGAAAAAGCGTCTCCGGAACACCAGCCGGAAC
CGATGAACGCGGAAGACCCGCTGTTCATCCTGTACACCTCTGGTTCTACCGGTAAACCGAAAGGTGTTCT
GCACACCACCGGTGGTTACCTGGTTTACGCGGCGACCACCTTCAAATACGTTTTCGACTACCACCCGGGT
GACATCTACTGGTGCACCGCGGACGTTGGTTGGGCGGTGGGTCACACCTATCTGCTGTACGGTCCGCTGG
CGTGCGGTGCGACCACCCTGATGTTCGAAGGTGTTCCGAACTGGCCGACCCCGTCTCGTATGGCGCAGGT
TGTTGACAAACACCAGGTTAACATCCTGTTTACCGCGCCGACCGCGATCCGTGCGCTGATGGCGGAAGGT
GACAAAGCGATCGAAGGTACCGACCGTTCTTCTCTGCGTATCGTGGGTTCTACCGGTGAACCGATCAACC
CGGAAGCGTGGGAATGGTACTGGAAAAAAATCGGTAACGAACGTTGCCCGGTTGTTGACACCTGGTGGCA
GACCGAAACCGGTGGTGCGATGATCACCCCGCTGCCGGGTGCGATCGAACTGAAACCGGGTTCTGCGACC
CGTCCGTTCTTCGGTGTTCAGCCGGCGCTGGTTGACAACGAAGGTAACCCGCAGGAAGGTGCGACCGAAG
GTAACCTGGTTATCACCGACTCTTGGCCGGGTCAGGCGCGTACCCTGTACGGTGACCACGAACGTTTCGA
ACAGACCTACTTCTCTACCTTCAAAGGTATGTACTTCTCTGGTGACGGTGCGCGTCGTGACGAAGACGGT
TACTACTGGATCACCGGTCGTGTTGACGACGTTCTGAACGTTTCTGGTCACCGTCTGGGTACCGCGGAAA
TCGAATCTGCGCTGGTTGCGCACCCGAAAATCGCGGAAGCGGCGGTTGTTGGTATCCCGCACGACATCAA
AGGTCAGGCGATCTACGCGTACGTTACCCTGAACCACGGTGAAGAACCGTCTCCGGAACTGTACAAAGAA
GTTCGTAACTGGGTTCGTAAAGAAATCGGTCCGCTGGCGACCCCGGACGTTCTGCACTGGACCGACGGTC
TGCCGAAAACCCGTTCTGGTAAAATCATGCGTCGTATCCTGCGTAAAATCGCGGCGGGTGACACCTCTAA
CCTGGGTGACACCTCTACCCTGGCGGACCCGTCTGTTGTTGACAAACTGATCGAAGAAAAACAGGCGATC
GCGATGCCGTCTCTCGAGCACCACCACCACCACCACTGAGATCCGGCTGCTAACAAAGCCCGAAAGGAAG
CTGAGTTGGCTGCTGCCACCGCTGAGCAATAACTAGCATAACCCCTTGGGGCCTCTAAACGGGTCTTGAG
GGGTTTTTTGCTGAAAGGAGGAACTATATCCGGATTGGCGAATGGG
[124 nt withheld, positions 2357-2480]
C
[91 nt withheld, positions 2482-2572]
A
[49 nt withheld, positions 2574-2622]
CCTTTGACGTTGGAGTCCACGTTCTTT
[37 nt withheld, positions 2650-2686]
ACCCTATCTCGGTCTATTCTTTTGATTTATAAGGGATTTTGCCGATTTCGGCCTATTGGTTAAAAAATGA
GCTGATTTAACAAAAATTTAACGCGAATTTTAACAAAATATTAACGCTTACAATTTAGGTGGCACTTTTC
GGGGAAATGTGCGCGGAACCCCTATTTGTTTATTTTTCTAAATACATTCAAATATGTATCCGCTCATGAG
ACAATAACCCTGATAAATGCTTCAATAATATTGAAAAAGGAAGAGTATGAGTATTCAACATTTCCGTGTC
GCCCTTATTCCCTTTTTTGCGGCATTTTGCCTTCCTGTTTTTGCTCACCCAGAAACGCTGGTGAAAGTAA
AAGATGCTGAAGATCAGTTGGGTGCACGAGTGGGTTACATCGAACTGGATCTCAACAGCGGTAAGATCCT
TGAGAGTTTTCGCCCCGAAGAACGTTTTCCAATGATGAGCACTTTTAAAGTTCTGCTATGTGGCGCGGTA
TTATCCCGTATTGACGCCGGGCAAGAGCAACTCGGTCGCCGCATACACTATTCTCAGAATGACTTGGTTG
AGTACTCACCAGTCACAGAAAAGCATCTTACGGATGGCATGACAGTAAGAGAATTATGCAGTGCTGCCAT
AACCATGAGTGATAACACTGCGGCCAACTTACTTCTGACAACGATCGGAGGACCGAAGGAGCTAACCGCT
TTTTTGCACAACATGGGGGATCATGTAACTCGCCTTGATCGTTGGGAACCGGAGCTGAATGAAGCCATAC
CAAACGACGAGCGTGACACCACGATGCCTGCAGCAATGGCAACAACGTTGCGCAAACTATTAACTGGCGA
ACTACTTACTCTAGCTTCCCGGCAACAATTAATAGACTGGATGGAGGCGGATAAAGTTGCAGGACCACTT
CTGCGCTCGGCCCTTCCGGCTGGCTGGTTTATTGCTGATAAATCTGGAGCCGGTGAGCGTGGGTCTCGCG
GTATCATTGCAGCACTGGGGCCAGATGGTAAGCCCTCCCGTATCGTAGTTATCTACACGACGGGGAGTCA
GGCAACTATGGATGAACGAAATAGACAGATCGCTGAGATAGGTGCCTCACTGATTAAGCATTGGTAACTG
TCAGACCAAGTTTACTCATATATACTTTAGATTGATTTAAAACTTCATTTTTAATTTAAAAGGATCTAGG
TGAAGATCCTTTTTGATAATCTCATGACCAAAATCCCTTAACGTGAGTTTTCGTTCCACTGAGCGTCAGA
CCCCGTAGAAAAGATCAAAGGATCTTCTTGAGATCCTTTTTTTCTGCGCGTAATCTGCTGCTTGCAAACA
AAAAAACCACCGCTACCAGCGGTGGTTTGTTTGCCGGATCAAGAGCTACCAACTCTTTTTCCGAAGGTAA
CTGGCTTCAGCAGAGCGCAGATACCAAATACTGTCCTTCTAGTGTAGCCGTAGTTAGGCCACCACTTCAA
GAACTCTGTAGCACCGCCTACATACCTCGCTCTGCTAATCCTGTTACCAGTGGCTGCTGCCAGTGGCGAT
AAGTCGTGTCTTACCGGGTTGGACTCAAGACGATAGTTACCGGATAAGGCGCAGCGGTCGGGCTGAACGG
GGGGTTCGTGCACACAGCCCAGCTTGGAGCGAACGACCTACACCGAACTGAGATACCTACAGCGTGAGCT
ATGAGAAAGCGCCACGCTTCCCGAAGGGAGAAAGGCGGACAGGTATCCGGTAAGCGGCAGGGTCGGAACA
GGAGAGCGCACGAGGGAGCTTCCAGGGGGAAACGCCTGGTATCTTTATAGTCCTGTCGGGTTTCGCCACC
TCTGACTTGAGCGTCGATTTTTGTGATGCTCGTCAGGGGGGCGGAGCCTATGGAAAAACGCCAGCAACGC
GGCCTTTTTACGGTTCCTGGCCTTTTGCTGGCCTTTTGCTCACATGTTCTTTCCTGCGTTATCCCCTGAT
TCTGTGGATAACCGTATTACCGCCTTTGAGTGAGCTGATACCGCTCGCCGCAGCCGAACGACCGAGCGCA
GCGAGTCAGTGAGCGAGGAAGCGGAAGAGCGCCTGATGCGGTATTTTCTCCTTACGCATCTGTGCGGTAT
TTCACACCGCAATGGTGCACTCTCAGTACAATCTGCTCTGATGCCGCATAGTTAAGCCAGTATACACTCC
GCTATCGCTACGTGACTGGGTCATGGCTGCGCCCCGACACCCGCCAACACCCGCTGACGCGCCCTGACGG
GCTTGTCTGCTCCCGGCATCCGCTTACAGACAAGCTGTGACCGTCTCCGGGAGCTGCATGTGTCAGAGGT
TTTCACCGTCATCACCGAAACGCGCGAGGCAGCTGCGGTAAAGCTCATCAGCGTGGTCGTGAAGCGATTC
ACAGATGTCTGCCTGTTCATCCGCGTCCAGCTCGTTGAGTTTCTCCAGAAGCGTTAATGTCTGGCTTCTG
ATAAAGCGGGCCATGTTAAGGGCGGTTTTTTCCTGTTTGGTCACTGATGCCTCCGTGTAAGGGGGATTTC
TGTTCATGGGGGTAATGATACCGATGAAACGAGAGAGGATGCTCACGATACGGGTTACTGATGATGAACA
TGCCCGGTTACTGGAACGTTGTGAGGGTAAACAACTGGCGGTATGGATGCGGCGGGACCAGAGAAAAATC
ACTCAGGGTCAATGCCAGCGCTTCGTTAATACAGATGTAGGTGTTCCACAGGGTAGCCAGCAGCATCCTG
CGATGCAGATCCGGAACATAATGGTGCAGGGCGCTGACTTCCGCGTTTCCAGACTTTACGAAACACGGAA
ACCGAAGACCATTCATGTTGTTGCTCAGGTCGCAGACGTTTTGCAGCAGCAGTCGCTTCACGTTCGCTCG
CGTATCGGTGATTCATTCTGCTAACCAGTAAGGCAACCCCGCCAGCCTAGCCGGGTCCTCAACGACAGGA
GCACGATCATGCGCACCCGTGGGGCCGCCATGCCGGCGATAATGGCCTGCTTCTCGCCGAAACGTTTGGT
GGCGGGACCAGTGACGAAGGCTTGAGCGAGGGCGTGCAAGATTCCGAATACCGCAAGCGACAGGCCGATC
ATCGTCGCGCTCCAGCGAAAGCGGTCCTCGCCGAAAATGACCCAGAGCGCTGCCGGCACCTGTCCTACGA
GTTGCATGATAAAGAAGACAGTCATAAGTGCGGCGACGATAGTCATGCCCCGCGCCCACCGGAAGGAGCT
GACTGGGTTGAAGGCTCTCAAGGGCATCGGTCGAGATCCCGGTGCCTAATGAGTGAGCTAACTTACATTA
ATTGCGTTGCGCTCACTGCCCGCTTTCCAGTCGGGAAACCTGTCGTGCCAGCTGCATTAATGAATCGGCC
AACGCGCGGGGAGAGGCGGTTTGCGTATTGGGCGCCAGGGTGGTTTTTCTTTTCACCAGTGAGACGGGCA
ACAGCTGATTGCCCTTCACCGCCTGGCCCTGAGAGAGTTGCAGCAAGCGGTCCACGCTGGTTTGCCCCAG
CAGGCGAAAATCCTGTTTGATGGTGGTTAACGGCGGGATATAACATGAGCTGTCTTCGGTATCGTCGTAT
CCCACTACCGAGATATCCGCACCAACGCGCAGCCCGGACTCGGTAATGGCGCGCATTGCGCCCAGCGCCA
TCTGATCGTTGGCAACCAGCATCGCAGTGGGAACGATGCCCTCATTCAGCATTTGCATGGTTTGTTGAAA
ACCGGACATGGCACTCCAGTCGCCTTCCCGTTCCGCTATCGGCTGAATTTGATTGCGAGTGAGATATTTA
TGCCAGCCAGCCAGACGCAGACGCGCCGAGACAGAACTTAATGGGCCCGCTAACAGCGCGATTTGCTGGT
GACCCAATGCGACCAGATGCTCCACGCCCAGTCGCGTACCGTCTTCATGGGAGAAAATAATACTGTTGAT
GGGTGTCTGGTCAGAGACATCAAGAAATAACGCCGGAACATTAGTGCAGGCAGCTTCCACAGCAATGGCA
TCCTGGTCATCCAGCGGATAGTTAATGATCAGCCCACTGACGCGTTGCGCGAGAAGATTGTGCACCGCCG
CTTTACAGGCTTCGACGCCGCTTCGTTCTACCATCGACACCACCACGCTGGCACCCAGTTGATCGGCGCG
AGATTTAATCGCCGCGACAATTTGCGACGGCGCGTGCAGGGCCAGACTGGAGGTGGCAACGCCAATCAGC
AACGACTGTTTGCCCGCCAGTTGTTGTGCCACGCGGTTGGGAATGTAATTCAGCTCCGCCATCGCCGCTT
CCACTTTTTCCCGCGTTTTCGCAGAAACGTGGCTGGCCTGGTTCACCACGCGGGAAACGGTCTGATAAGA
GACACCGGCATACTCTGCGACATCGTATAACGTTACTGGTTTCACATTCACCACCCTGAATTGACTCTCT
TCCGGGCGCTATCATGCCATACCGCGAAAGGTTTTGCGCCATTCGATGGTGTCCGGGATCTCGACGCTCT
CCCTTATGCGACTCCTGCATTAGGAAGCAGCCCAGTAGTAGGTTGAGGCCGTTGAGCACCGCCGCCGCAA
GGAATGGTGCATGCAAGGAGATGGCGCCCAACAGTCCCCCGGCCACGGGGCCTGCCACCATACCCACGCC
GAAACAAGCGCTC
Features (pLannotate 1.2.2; 19 found; start..end, strand, type, name):
    139..157     +  promoter       T7 promoter: promoter for bacteriophage T7 RNA polymerase
    158..182     +  protein_bind   lac operator: The lac repressor binds to the lac operator to inhibit transcription in E. coli. This inhibition can be relieved by adding lactose or isopropyl-β-D-thiogalactopyranoside (IPTG). lac repressor encoded by lacI
    197..219     +  RBS            RBS: efficient ribosome binding site from bacteriophage T7 gene 10 (Olins and Rangwala, 1989)
    227..2182    +  CDS            acs: ACSA_SALTY - Experimental evidence at protein level: Swiss-Prot protein existence level 1. Enables the cell to use acetate during aerobic growth to generate energy via the TCA cycle, and biosynthetic compounds via the glyoxylate shunt. Acetylates CheY, the response regulator involved in flagellar movement and chemotaxis. From Salmonella typhimurium (strain LT2 / SGSC1412 / ATCC 700720).
   2189..2206    +  CDS            9xHis (fragment): 9xHis affinity tag
   2216..2265    +  CDS            SET1 (fragment): solubility-enhancement tag derived from T7 phage gene 10B
   2273..2320    +  terminator     T7 terminator: transcription terminator for bacteriophage T7 RNA polymerase
   2357..2785    +  rep_origin     f1 ori (sequence partly withheld): f1 bacteriophage origin of replication; arrow indicates direction of (+) strand synthesis
   2838..2942    +  promoter       AmpR promoter: bla
   2943..3803    +  CDS            AmpR: β-lactamase; bla; confers resistance to ampicillin, carbenicillin, and related antibiotics
   3974..4562    +  rep_origin     ori: high-copy-number ColE1/pMB1/pBR322/pUC origin of replication
   4748..4887    -  misc_feature   bom: basis of mobility region from pBR322
   4989..5180    -  CDS            rop: Rop protein, which maintains plasmids at low copy number; rop
   5197..5577    +  CDS            YPB1_ECOLX: Protein predicted: Swiss-Prot protein existence level 4. From Escherichia coli.
   5649..5940    -  CDS            TcR (fragment): tetracycline efflux protein; tet; confers resistance to tetracycline
   5955..5976    -  protein_bind   CAP binding site: CAP binding activates transcription in the presence of cAMP. E. coli catabolite activator protein
   5989..7071    -  CDS            lacI: lac repressor; lacI; The lac repressor binds to the lac operator to inhibit transcription in E. coli. This inhibition can be relieved by adding lactose or isopropyl-β-D-thiogalactopyranoside (IPTG).
   7072..7149    -  promoter       lacI promoter: lacI
   7157..117     -  CDS            TcR (fragment) (across the origin): tetracycline efflux protein; tet; confers resistance to tetracycline
