[The description below was written by a language model from this plasmid's Addgene catalogue record and pLannotate feature annotations shown in this document.]
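Description:
ACS_4 is a bacterial expression plasmid built on the pET21 backbone, carrying a computationally designed (FuncLib) variant of acetyl-CoA synthetase. The 1,956 bp synthetic insert is annotated by similarity to the Salmonella typhimurium acs gene product, an enzyme that lets cells use acetate for energy and biosynthesis. It was cloned between NdeI and XhoI sites, both retained, so that the coding sequence reads in frame into the backbone's C-terminal 6xHis tag for affinity purification. The automated annotation labels this tag as a fragment of a 9xHis tag, and the short "SET1" hit just downstream is most likely an annotation match within backbone sequence before the terminator rather than a deliberate fusion. The specific designed substitutions are not listed in the record. The depositor notes that the stock is a mixed population at residue 383 (leucine or valine) and states that this does not affect function.

Expression follows the standard pET arrangement: a T7 promoter with an adjacent lac operator, the T7 gene 10 ribosome binding site, and a T7 terminator, with a plasmid-borne lacI gene supplying repressor. Transcription therefore requires a host providing T7 RNA polymerase and is induced with IPTG. The plasmid is selected with ampicillin through the β-lactamase gene and replicates from a pBR322-type ColE1 origin accompanied by bom and rop. The catalogue nonetheless lists it as high copy. An f1 origin is also present, and the tetracycline resistance fragments are nonfunctional pBR322 remnants. The depositor sequence (7,323 nt) and the sequencing-derived record (7,319 nt) show the same features in the same order. The construct is intended for producing and purifying this design as part of a designed repertoire of functionally diverse enzymes.
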