Addgene plasmid #111646: ACS_4
Purpose: Funclib design ACS_4
Depositing lab: Sarel Fleishman. Depositing organization: Weizmann Institute of Science. Publication: Automated Design of Efficient and Functionally Diverse Enzyme Repertoires. Khersonsky O, Lipsh R, Avizemer Z, Ashani Y, Goldsmith M, Leader H, Dym O, Rogotner S, Trudeau DL, Prilusky J, Amengual-Rigo P, Guallar V, Tawfik DS, Fleishman SJ. Mol Cell. 2018 Oct 4;72(1):178-186.e5. doi: 10.1016/j.molcel.2018.08.033. Epub 2018 Sep 27. PubMed 30270109.
Backbone
  Vector backbone: pET21
  Backbone manufacturer: NEB
  Backbone size w/o insert (bp): 5367
  Total vector size (bp): 7323
  Vector type: Bacterial Expression
Growth in bacteria
  Bacterial resistance: Ampicillin, 100 μg/mL
  Growth temperature: 37°C
  Growth strain: DH5alpha
  Copy number: High Copy
Gene/Insert
  Gene/Insert name: ACS_4 (alt name: Funclib design ACS_4)
  Species: Synthetic
  Insert size (bp): 1956
  Mutation: see depositor comments below
  Tag / fusion protein: 6xHis (C terminal on backbone)
  Cloning method: Restriction Enzyme; 5′ cloning site NdeI (not destroyed); 3′ cloning site XhoI (not destroyed)
  Sequencing primers: 5′ TAATACGACTCACTATAGGGGAATTG; 3′ CTAGCATAACCCCTTGGGGCCTCTAAACGG
Terms and licenses: Academic/Nonprofit Terms; Industry Terms: Not Available to Industry
Depositor comments: Please note that there is a mixed population for residue 383 present in this stock (L383 and V383). The depositing lab has noted that this residue does NOT affect plasmid function.
How to cite: ACS_4 was a gift from Sarel Fleishman (Addgene plasmid # 111646 ; http://n2t.net/addgene:111646 ; RRID:Addgene_111646)
